Addgene plasmid #67513: pCAGGS-FuG-B2
Purpose: This is an envelope gene encoding plasmid to make retrogradely lentiviral vector. You can make type B2 envelope coating virus particle with HiRet by using this plasmid.
Depositing lab: Kazuto Kobayashi. Depositing organization: Fukushima Medical University. Publication: Selective neural pathway targeting reveals key roles of thalamostriatal projection in the control of visual discrimination. Kato S, Kuramochi M, Kobayashi K, Fukabori R, Okada K, Uchigashima M, Watanabe M, Tsutsui Y, Kobayashi K. J Neurosci. 2011 Nov 23;31(47):17169-79. doi: 10.1523/JNEUROSCI.4005-11.2011. PubMed 22114284.
Backbone
  Vector backbone: pCAGGS vector
  Backbone size w/o insert (bp): 4900
  Total vector size (bp): 6421
  Vector type: Lentiviral
Growth in bacteria
  Bacterial resistance: Ampicillin, 100 μg/mL
  Growth temperature: 37°C
  Growth strain: Stbl3
  Growth instructions: DH5alpha is also a suitable growth strain.
  Copy number: High Copy
Gene/Insert
  Gene/Insert name: Fusion Glycoprotein type B2 (alt name: FuG-B2)
  Species: G. gallus (chicken), B. taurus (bovine); Vesicular stomatitis Indiana virus, Rabies virus, Cytomegalovirus, Simian virus 40, Oryctolagus cuniculus
  Insert size (bp): 1530
  Promoter: CAGGS
  Tag / fusion protein: Fusion protein of Vesicular stomatitis Indiana virus and Rabies virus (C terminal on backbone)
  Cloning method: Unknown
  Sequencing primers: 5′ Unknown; 3′ Unknown
Resource information
  A portion of this plasmid was derived from a plasmid made by: Fusion glycoproteins are composed of parts of rabies virus glycoprotein (RV-G) and vesicular stomatitis virus glycoprotein (VSV-G). In three glycoproteins including FuG-B, FuG-C, and FuG-E, the sequences of RV-G are derived from the challenged virus standard (CVS) strain of rabies virus, whereas those in FuG-B2 are from Pasteur virus (PV) strain of the virus. The CVS RV-G cDNA was provided by Dr. K. Morimoto at Yasuda Women’s University (Hiroshima, Japan) (ref: MORIMOTO, K., HOOPER, D.C., CARBAUGH, H., FU, Z.F., KOPROWSKI, H., and DIETZSCHOLD, B. Rabies virus quasispecies: implications for pathogenesis. Proc. Natl. Acad. Sci. USA 95, 3152-3156, 1998), and the PV RV-G cDNA was chemically synthesized on the basis of the GenBank data (accession number: GU992322). The VSV-G cDNA was provided by Dr. A. Nienhuis at St. Jude Children’s Research Hospital.
Terms and licenses: Academic/Nonprofit Terms; Industry Terms: Not Available to Industry
How to cite: pCAGGS-FuG-B2 was a gift from Kazuto Kobayashi (Addgene plasmid # 67513 ; http://n2t.net/addgene:67513 ; RRID:Addgene_67513)
