[The description below was written by a language model from this plasmid's Addgene catalogue record and pLannotate feature annotations shown in this document.]
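Description:
pCAGGS-FuG-B2 is a mammalian expression plasmid that supplies the envelope protein for pseudotyping lentiviral vectors. Although it is catalogued under the lentiviral vector type, the annotated features show no LTRs or packaging signal, so it acts as a helper (envelope) plasmid co-expressed in producer cells rather than as a transfer vector. It is built on the pCAGGS backbone, about 6.4 kb in total, and is propagated in E. coli through a high-copy ColE1/pUC-type origin with ampicillin selection from the β-lactamase gene. The backbone also carries remnants of the lac promoter/operator region and an SV40 origin with an SV40 poly(A) signal. The SV40 origin can support episomal amplification in cells expressing large T antigen.

The payload is fusion glycoprotein type B2 (FuG-B2), an insert of roughly 1.5 kb. It is driven by the composite CAG promoter, which consists of the CMV immediate-early enhancer, the chicken β-actin promoter and a chimeric β-actin/β-globin intron, and it is terminated by the rabbit β-globin polyadenylation signal. FuG-B2 is a chimera of rabies virus glycoprotein and vesicular stomatitis virus glycoprotein. The annotation matches most of the coding region to rabies G, followed by a short C-terminal stretch recognised as VSV-G sequence. In this variant the rabies portion derives from the Pasteur virus strain and was chemically synthesised, whereas the related FuG-B, FuG-C and FuG-E proteins use the CVS strain.

Virus particles coated with this envelope form the HiRet system, which yields lentiviral vectors capable of retrograde gene transfer. Such vectors are used for selective targeting of neural pathways, as in the associated study of thalamostriatal projections.
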