Features (pLannotate 1.2.2; 18 found; start..end, strand, type, name):
      5..384     +  enhancer       CMV enhancer: human cytomegalovirus immediate early enhancer
    386..661     +  promoter       chicken β-actin promoter: No description available
    662..1678    +  intron         chimeric intron: chimera between introns from chicken β-actin and rabbit β-globin
   1676..1732    +  CDS            HBB (fragment): HBB_LEPEU - Experimental evidence at protein level: Swiss-Prot protein existence level 1. Involved in oxygen transport from the lung to the various peripheral tissues. From Lepus europaeus (European hare).
   1746..3188    +  CDS            G (fragment) (sequence partly withheld): GLYCO_RABVP - Experimental evidence at protein level: Swiss-Prot protein existence level 1. Attaches the virus to host cellular receptor, inducing endocytosis of the virion. In the endosome, the acidic pH induces conformational changes in the glycoprotein trimer, which trigger fusion between virus and cell membrane. There is convincing in vitro evidence that the muscular form of the nicotinic acetylcholine receptor (nAChR), the neuronal cell adhesion molecule (NCAM), and the p75 neurotrophin receptor (p75NTR) bind glycoprotein and thereby facilitate rabies virus entry into cells (By similarity
   3240..3272    +  CDS            VSV-G tag: epitope tag from vesicular stomatitis virus G protein
   3511..3566    +  polyA_signal   β-globin poly(A) signal: rabbit β-globin polyadenylation signal (Gil and Proudfoot, 1987)
   3951..3967    -  protein_bind   lac operator: The lac repressor binds to the lac operator to inhibit transcription in E. coli. This inhibition can be relieved by adding lactose or isopropyl-β-D-thiogalactopyranoside (IPTG). lac repressor encoded by lacI
   3975..4005    -  promoter       lac promoter: promoter for the E. coli lac operon
   4020..4041    -  protein_bind   CAP binding site: CAP binding activates transcription in the presence of cAMP. E. coli catabolite activator protein
   4054..4093    -  CDS            lacI (fragment): lac repressor; lacI; The lac repressor binds to the lac operator to inhibit transcription in E. coli. This inhibition can be relieved by adding lactose or isopropyl-β-D-thiogalactopyranoside (IPTG).
   4100..4122    +  promoter       SV40 promoter (fragment): SV40 enhancer and early promoter
   4146..4281    +  rep_origin     SV40 ori: SV40 origin of replication
   4301..4435    +  polyA_signal   SV40 poly(A) signal: SV40 polyadenylation signal
   4437..4491    -  CDS            lacI (fragment): lac repressor; lacI; The lac repressor binds to the lac operator to inhibit transcription in E. coli. This inhibition can be relieved by adding lactose or isopropyl-β-D-thiogalactopyranoside (IPTG).
   4674..5262    -  rep_origin     ori: high-copy-number ColE1/pMB1/pBR322/pUC origin of replication
   5433..6293    -  CDS            AmpR: β-lactamase; bla; confers resistance to ampicillin, carbenicillin, and related antibiotics
   6294..6398    -  promoter       AmpR promoter: bla
>Addgene plasmid #67513 | pCAGGS-FuG-B2 | addgene full sequence | sequence record 381535 | Addgene NGS Result
GGTCGACATTGATTATTGACTAGTTATTAATAGTAATCAATTACGGGGTCATTAGTTCATAGCCCATATA
TGGAGTTCCGCGTTACATAACTTACGGTAAATGGCCCGCCTGGCTGACCGCCCAACGACCCCCGCCCATT
GACGTCAATAATGACGTATGTTCCCATAGTAACGCCAATAGGGACTTTCCATTGACGTCAATGGGTGGAG
TATTTACGGTAAACTGCCCACTTGGCAGTACATCAAGTGTATCATATGCCAAGTACGCCCCCTATTGACG
TCAATGACGGTAAATGGCCCGCCTGGCATTATGCCCAGTACATGACCTTATGGGACTTTCCTACTTGGCA
GTACATCTACGTATTAGTCATCGCTATTACCATGGTCGAGGTGAGCCCCACGTTCTGCTTCACTCTCCCC
ATCTCCCCCCCCTCCCCACCCCCAATTTTGTATTTATTTATTTTTTAATTATTTTGTGCAGCGATGGGGG
CGGGGGGGGGGGGGGGGCGCGCCRGGGGGGGGGGGGGGGGGGGRGGGGSGGGGSGGGGSGRGGCGGAGAG
GTGCGGCGGCAGCCAATCAGAGCGGCGCGCTCCGAAAGTTTCCTTTTATGGCGAGGCGGCGGCGGCGGCG
GCCCTATAAAAAGCGAAGCGCGCGGCGGGCGGGAGTCGCTGCGCGCTGCCTTCGCCCCGTGCCCCGCTCC
GCCGCCGCCTCGCGCCGCCCGCCCCGGCTCTGACTGACCGCGTTACTCCCACAGGTGAGCGGGCGGGACG
GCCCTTCTCCTCCGGGCTGTAATTAGCGCTTGGTTTAATGACGGCTTGTTTCTTTTCTGTGGCTGCGTGA
AAGCCTTGAGGGGCTCCGGGAGGGCCCTTTGTGCGGGGGGAGCGGCTCGGGGGGTGCGTGCGTGTGTGTG
TGCGTGGGGAGCGCCGCGTGCGGCTCCGCGCTGCCCGGCGGCTGTGAGCGCTGCGGGCGCGGCGCGGGGC
TTTGTGCGCTCCGCAGTGTGCGCGAGGGGAGCGCGGCCGGGGGCGGTGCCCCGCGGTGCGGGGGGGGCTG
CGAGGGGAACAAAGGCTGCGTGCGGGGTGTGTGCGTGGGGGGGTGAGCAGGGGGTGTGGGCGCGTCGGTC
GGGCTGCAACCCCCCCTGCACCCCCCTCCCCGAGTTGCTGAGCACGGCCCGGCTTCGGGTGCGGGGCTCC
GTACGGGGCGTGGCGCGGGGCTCGCCGTGCCGGGCGGGGGGTGGCGGCAGGTGGGGGTGCCGGGCGGGGC
GGGGCCGCCTCGGGCCGGGGRGGGCTCGGGGGAGGGGCGCGGCGGCCCCCGGAGCGCCGGCGGCTGTCGA
GGCGCGGCGAGCCGCAGCCATTGCCTTTTATGGTAATCGTGCGAGAGGGCGCAGGGACTTCCTTTGTCCC
AAATCTGTGCGGAGCCGAAATCTGGGAGGCGCCGCCGCACCCCCTCTAGCGGGCGCGGGGCGAAGCGGTG
CGGCGCCGGCAGGAAGGAAATGGGCGGGGAGGGCCTTCGTGCGTCGCCGCGCCGCCGTCCCCTTCTCCCT
CTCCAGCCTCGGGGCTGTCCGCGGGGGGACGGCTGCCTTCGGGGGGGACGGGGCAGGGCGGGGTTCGGCT
TCTGGCGTGTGACCGGCGGCTCTAGAGCCTCTGCTAACCATGTTCATGCCTTCTTCTTTTTCCTACAGCT
CCTGGGCAACGTGCTGGTTATTGTGCTGTCTCATCATTTTGGCAAAGAATTCGCCCTTAGGAAAGATGGT
TCCTCAGGCTCTCCTGTTTGTACCCCTTCTGGTTTTTCCATTGTGTTTTGGG
[1197 nt withheld, positions 1803-2999]
GCAGACCCGTCTACCGTTTTCAAGAACGGTGACGAGGCTGAGGATTTTGTTGAAGTTCACCTTCCCGATG
TGCACGAACGGATCTCAGGAGTTGACTTGGGTCTCCCGAACTGGGGGAAGTATGTATTACTGAGTGCAGG
GGCCCTGACTGCCTTGATGTTGATAATTTTCCTGATGACATGCTGGAGAGTTGGTATCCATCTTTGCATT
AAATTAAAGCACACCAAGAAAAGACAGATTTATACAGACATAGAGATGAACCGACTTGGAAAGTAACTCA
AATCCTGCACAACAGATTCTTCATGTTTGGACCAAATCAACTTGTGATACCATGCTCAAAGAGGCCTCAA
TTATATTTGAGTTTTTAATTTTTATGAAAAAAAAAAAAAAAAACGGAATTCCTGCAGCCCCCAACAACCG
GTACCTCTAGAACTATAGCTAGCAGATCTTTTTCCCTCTGCCAAAAATTATGGGGACATCATGAAGCCCC
TTGAGCATCTGACTTCTGGCTAATAAAGGAAATTTATTTTCATTGCAATAGTGTGTTGGAATTTTTTGTG
TCTCTCACTCGGAAGGACATATGGGAGGGCAAATCATTTAAAACATCAGAATGAGTATTTGGTTTAGAGT
TTGGCAACATATGCCCATATGCTGGCTGCCATGAACAAAGGTTGGCTATAAAGAGGTCATCAGTATATGA
AACAGCCCCCTGCTGTCCATTCCTTATTCCATAGAAAAGCCTTGACTTGAGGTTAGATTTTTTTTATATT
TTGTTTTGTGTTATTTTTTTCTTTAACATCCCTAAAATTTTCCTTACATGTTTTACTAGCCAGATTTTTC
CTCCTCTCCTGACTACTCCCAGTCATAGCTGTCCCTCTTCTCTTATGGAGATCCCTCGACCTGCAGCCCA
AGCTTGGCGTAATCATGGTCATAGCTGTTTCCTGTGTGAAATTGTTATCCGCTCACAATTCCACACAACA
TACGAGCCGGAAGCATAAAGTGTAAAGCCTGGGGTGCCTAATGAGTGAGCTAACTCACATTAATTGCGTT
GCGCTCACTGCCCGCTTTCCAGTCGGGAAACCTGTCGTGCCAGCGGATCCGCATCTCAATTAGTCAGCAA
CCATAGTCCCGCCCCTAACTCCGCCCATCCCGCCCCTAACTCCGCCCAGTTCCGCCCATTCTCCGCCCCA
TGGCTGACTAATTTTTTTTATTTATGCAGAGGCCGAGGCCGCCTCGGCCTCTGAGCTATTCCAGAAGTAG
TGAGGAGGCTTTTTTGGAGGCCTAGGCTTTTGCAAAAAGCTAACTTGTTTATTGCAGCTTATAATGGTTA
CAAATAAAGCAATAGCATCACAAATTTCACAAATAAAGCATTTTTTTCACTGCATTCTAGTTGTGGTTTG
TCCAAACTCATCAATGTATCTTATCATGTCTGGATCCGCTGCATTAATGAATCGGCCAACGCGCGGGGAG
AGGCGGTTTGCGTATTGGGCGCTCTTCCGCTTCCTCGCTCACTGACTCGCTGCGCTCGGTCGTTCGGCTG
CGGCGAGCGGTATCAGCTCACTCAAAGGCGGTAATACGGTTATCCACAGAATCAGGGGATAACGCAGGAA
AGAACATGTGAGCAAAAGGCCAGCAAAAGGCCAGGAACCGTAAAAAGGCCGCGTTGCTGGCGTTTTTCCA
TAGGCTCCGCCCCCCTGACGAGCATCACAAAAATCGACGCTCAAGTCAGAGGTGGCGAAACCCGACAGGA
CTATAAAGATACCAGGCGTTTCCCCCTGGAAGCTCCCTCGTGCGCTCTCCTGTTCCGACCCTGCCGCTTA
CCGGATACCTGTCCGCCTTTCTCCCTTCGGGAAGCGTGGCGCTTTCTCATAGCTCACGCTGTAGGTATCT
CAGTTCGGTGTAGGTCGTTCGCTCCAAGCTGGGCTGTGTGCACGAACCCCCCGTTCAGCCCGACCGCTGC
GCCTTATCCGGTAACTATCGTCTTGAGTCCAACCCGGTAAGACACGACTTATCGCCACTGGCAGCAGCCA
CTGGTAACAGGATTAGCAGAGCGAGGTATGTAGGCGGTGCTACAGAGTTCTTGAAGTGGTGGCCTAACTA
CGGCTACACTAGAAGAACAGTATTTGGTATCTGCGCTCTGCTGAAGCCAGTTACCTTCGGAAAAAGAGTT
GGTAGCTCTTGATCCGGCAAACAAACCACCGCTGGTAGCGGTGGTTTTTTTGTTTGCAAGCAGCAGATTA
CGCGCAGAAAAAAAGGATCTCAAGAAGATCCTTTGATCTTTTCTACGGGGTCTGACGCTCAGTGGAACGA
AAACTCACGTTAAGGGATTTTGGTCATGAGATTATCAAAAAGGATCTTCACCTAGATCCTTTTAAATTAA
AAATGAAGTTTTAAATCAATCTAAAGTATATATGAGTAAACTTGGTCTGACAGTTACCAATGCTTAATCA
GTGAGGCACCTATCTCAGCGATCTGTCTATTTCGTTCATCCATAGTTGCCTGACTCCCCGTCGTGTAGAT
AACTACGATACGGGAGGGCTTACCATCTGGCCCCAGTGCTGCAATGATACCGCGAGACCCACGCTCACCG
GCTCCAGATTTATCAGCAATAAACCAGCCAGCCGGAAGGGCCGAGCGCAGAAGTGGTCCTGCAACTTTAT
CCGCCTCCATCCAGTCTATTAATTGTTGCCGGGAAGCTAGAGTAAGTAGTTCGCCAGTTAATAGTTTGCG
CAACGTTGTTGCCATTGCTACAGGCATCGTGGTGTCACGCTCGTCGTTTGGTATGGCTTCATTCAGCTCC
GGTTCCCAACGATCAAGGCGAGTTACATGATCCCCCATGTTGTGCAAAAAAGCGGTTAGCTCCTTCGGTC
CTCCGATCGTTGTCAGAAGTAAGTTGGCCGCAGTGTTATCACTCATGGTTATGGCAGCACTGCATAATTC
TCTTACTGTCATGCCATCCGTAAGATGCTTTTCTGTGACTGGTGAGTACTCAACCAAGTCATTCTGAGAA
TAGTGTATGCGGCGACCGAGTTGCTCTTGCCCGGCGTCAATACGGGATAATACCGCGCCACATAGCAGAA
CTTTAAAAGTGCTCATCATTGGAAAACGTTCTTCGGGGCGAAAACTCTCAAGGATCTTACCGCTGTTGAG
ATCCAGTTCGATGTAACCCACTCGTGCACCCAACTGATCTTCAGCATCTTTTACTTTCACCAGCGTTTCT
GGGTGAGCAAAAACAGGAAGGCAAAATGCCGCAAAAAAGGGAATAAGGGCGACACGGAAATGTTGAATAC
TCATACTCTTCCTTTTTCAATATTATTGAAGCATTTATCAGGGTTATTGTCTCATGAGCGGATACATATT
TGAATGTATTTAGAAAAATAAACAAATAGGGGTTCCGCGCACATTTCCCCGAAAAGTGCCACCTG
