>Addgene plasmid #67513 | pCAGGS-FuG-B2 | addgene partial sequence | sequence record 118296 | pQE-Fwd 5'-CCCGAAAAGTGCCACCTG-3'
GGGGTCATTAGTTCATAGCCCATATATGGAGTTCCGCGTTACATAACTTACGGTAAATGGCCCGCCTGGC
TGACCGCCCAACGACCCCCGCCCATTGACGTCAATAATGACGTATGTTCCCATAGTAACGCCAATAGGGA
CTTTCCATTGACGTCAATGGGTGGAGTATTTACGGTAAACTGCCCACTTGGCAGTACATCAAGTGTATCA
TATGCCAAGTACGCCCCCTATTGACGTCAATGACGGTAAATGGCCCGCCTGGCATTATGCCCAGTACATG
ACCTTATGGGACTTTCCTACTTGGCAGTACATCTACGTATTAGTCATCGCTATTACCATGGTCGAGGTGA
GCCCCACGTTCTGCTTCACTCTCCCCATCTCCCCCCCCTCCCCACCCCCAATTTTGTATTTATTTATTTT
TTAATTATTTTGTGCAGCGATGGGGGCGGGGGGGGGGGGGGG
