>Addgene plasmid #67513 | pCAGGS-FuG-B2 | addgene partial sequence | sequence record 118297 | M13-Rev 5'-CAGGAAACAGCTATGACC-3'
GGGATCTTCATAAGAGAAGAGGGACAGCTATGACTGGGAGTAGTCAGGAGAGGAGGAAAAATCTGGCTAG
TAAAACATGTAAGGAAAATTTTAGGGATGTTAAAGAAAAAAATAACACAAAACAAAATATAAAAAAAATC
TAACCTCAAGTCAAGGCTTTTCTATGGAATAAGGAATGGACAGCAGGGGGCTGTTTCATATACTGATGAC
CTCTTTATAGCCAACCTTTGTTCATGGCAGCCAGCATATGGGCATATGTTGCCAAACTCTAAACCAAATA
CTCATTCTGATGTTTTAAATGATTTGCCCTCCCATATGTCCTTCCGAGTGAGAGACACAAAAAATTCCAA
CACACTATTGCAATGAAAATAAATTTCCTTTATTAGCCAGAAGTCAGATGCTCAAGGGGCTTCATGATGT
CCCCATAATTTTTGGCAGAGGGAAAAAGATCTGCTAGCTATAGTTCTAGAGGTACCGGTTGTTGGGGGCT
GCAGGAATTCCGTTTTTTTTTTTTTTTTTCATAAAAATTAAAAACTCAAATATAATTGAGGCCTCTTTGA
GCATGGTATCACAAGTTGATTTGGTCCAAACATGAAGAATCTGTTGTGCAGGATTTGAGTTACTTTCCAA
GTCGGTTCATCTCTATGTCTGTATAAATCTGTCTTTTCTTGGTGTGCTTTAATTTAATGCAAAGATGGAT
ACCAACTCTCC
