>Addgene plasmid #67513 | pCAGGS-FuG-B2 | addgene partial sequence | sequence record 119154 | pCAG-F 5'-GCAACGTGCTGGTTATTGTG-3'
CCTTAGGAAAGATGGTTCCTCAGGCTCTCCTGTTTGTACCCCTTCTGGTTTTTCCATTGTGTTTTGGG
[519 nt withheld, positions 69-587]
